>Addgene plasmid #111676 | MAC_C_SFXN1 | addgene full sequence | sequence record 212836 | Addgene NGS Result
GGCCAGATATACGCGTTGACATTGATTATTGACTAGTTATTAATAGTAATCAATTACGGGGTCATTAGTT
CATAGCCCATATATGGAGTTCCGCGTTACATAACTTACGGTAAATGGCCCGCCTGGCTGACCGCCCAACG
ACCCCCGCCCATTGACGTCAATAATGACGTATGTTCCCATAGTAACGCCAATAGGGACTTTCCATTGACG
TCAATGGGTGGAGTATTTACGGTAAACTGCCCACTTGGCAGTACATCAAGTGTATCATATGCCAAGTACG
CCCCCTATTGACGTCAATGACGGTAAATGGCCCGCCTGGCATTATGCCCAGTACATGACCTTATGGGACT
TTCCTACTTGGCAGTACATCTACGTATTAGTCATCGCTATTACCATGGTGATGCGGTTTTGGCAGTACAT
CAATGGGCGTGGATAGCGGTTTGACTCACGGGGATTTCCAAGTCTCCACCCCATTGACGTCAATGGGAGT
TTGTTTTGGCACCAAAATCAACGGGACTTTCCAAAATGTCGTAACAACTCCGCCCCATTGACGCAAATGG
GCGGTAGGCGTGTACGGTGGGAGGTCTATATAAGCAGAGCTCTCCCTATCAGTGATAGAGATCTCCCTAT
CAGTGATAGAGATCGTCGACGAGCTCGTTTAGTGAACCGTCAGATCGCCTGGAGACGCCATCCACGCTGT
TTTGACCTCCATAGAAGACACCGGGACCGATCCAGCCTCCGGACTCTAGCGTTTAAACTTAAGCTTGGTA
CCGAGCTCGGATCCACTAGTCCAGTGTGGTGGAATTCTGCAGATATCAACAAGTTTGTACAAAAAAGCTG
GCACCATGTCTGGAGAACTACCACCAAACATTAACATCAAGGAACCTCGATGGGATCAAAGCACTTTCAT
TGGACGAGCCAATCATTTCTTCACTGTAACTGACCCCAGGAACATTCTGTTAACCAACGAACAACTCGAG
AGTGCGAGAAAAATAGTACATGATTACAGGCAAGGAATTGTTCCTCCTGGTCTTACAGAAAATGAATTGT
GGAGAGCAAAGTACATCTATGATTCAGCTTTTCATCCTGACACTGGTGAGAAGATGATTTTGATAGGAAG
AATGTCAGCCCAGGTTCCCATGAACATGACCATCACAGGTTGTATGATGACGTTTTACAGGACTACGCCG
GCTGTGCTGTTCTGGCAGTGGATTAACCAGTCCTTCAATGCCGTCGTCAATTACACCAACAGAAGTGGAG
ACGCACCCCTCACTGTCAATGAGTTGGGAACAGCTTACGTTTCTGCAACAACTGGTGCCGTAGCAACAGC
TCTAGGACTCAATGCATTGACCAAGCATGTCTCACCACTGATAGGACGTTTTGTTCCCTTTGCTGCCGTA
GCTGCTGCTAATTGCATTAATATTCCATTAATGAGGCAAAGGGAACTCAAAGTTGGCATTCCCGTCACGG
ATGAGAATGGGAACCGCTTGGGGGAGTCGGCGAACGCTGCGAAACAAGCCATCACGCAAGTTGTCGTGTC
CAGGATTCTCATGGCAGCCCCTGGCATGGCCATCCCTCCATTCATTATGAACACTTTGGAAAAGAAAGCC
TTTTTGAAGAGGTTCCCATGGATGAGTGCACCCATTCAAGTTGGGTTAGTTGGCTTCTGTTTGGTGTTTG
CTACACCCCTGTGTTGTGCCCTGTTTCCTCAGAAAAGTTCCATGTCTGTGACAAGCTTGGAGGCCGAGTT
GCAAGCTAAGATCCAAGAGAGCCATCCTGAATTGCGACGCGTGTACTTCAATAAGGGATTGGGCGACCCA
GCTTTCTTGTACAAAGTGGTTGATATCAAGGCCGCCGACATCACCAGCCTGTACAAGAAAGTGGGGTGGA
GCCATCCCCAGTTCGAGAAGGGCGGAGGATCTGGCGGCGGAAGCGGCGGAGGAAGCTGGTCCCACCCTCA
GTTTGAGAAAGGCACCGAGCTGGGCAGCACCATGGCCAGCTACCCCTACGACGTGCCCGACTACGCCAAG
GACAACACCGTGCCCCTGAAGCTGATCGCCCTGCTGGCCAACGGCGAGTTCCACTCTGGCGAGCAGCTGG
GCGAGACACTGGGCATGAGCAGAGCCGCCATCAACAAGCACATCCAGACCCTGCGGGACTGGGGCGTGGA
CGTGTTCACAGTGCCCGGCAAGGGCTACAGCCTGCCCGAGCCCATCCAGCTGCTGAACGCCAAGCAGATC
CTGGGCCAGCTGGATGGCGGATCTGTGGCCGTGCTGCCCGTGATCGACAGCACCAACCAGTATCTGCTCG
ACCGGATCGGCGAGCTGAAGTCCGGCGACGCCTGTATCGCCGAGTACCAGCAGGCCGGCAGAGGCGGCAG
GGGCAGAAAGTGGTTCAGCCCCTTCGGCGCCAACCTGTACCTGAGCATGTTCTGGAGACTGGAACAGGGC
CCAGCCGCCGCTATTGGCCTGAGCCTGGTCATCGGCATCGTGATGGCCGAGGTGCTGCGGAAGCTGGGCG
CCGACAAAGTGCGCGTGAAGTGGCCCAACGACCTGTATCTGCAGGACCGGAAGCTGGCCGGCATCCTGGT
GGAACTGACCGGCAAAACAGGCGACGCCGCCCAGATCGTGATCGGCGCTGGCATCAACATGGCCATGCGG
CGGGTGGAAGAGAGCGTGGTCAACCAGGGCTGGATCACCCTGCAGGAAGCCGGCATCAACCTGGACCGGA
ACACCCTGGCCGCCATGCTGATCAGAGAGCTGAGAGCCGCCCTGGAACTGTTCGAGCAGGAAGGCCTGGC
CCCCTACCTGAGCAGATGGGAGAAGCTGGACAACTTCATCAACCGGCCCGTGAAACTGATCATCGGCGAC
AAAGAGATCTTCGGCATCAGCCGGGGCATCGACAAGCAGGGGGCCCTGCTCCTGGAACAGGACGGCATCA
TCAAGCCCTGGATGGGCGGCGAGATCAGCCTGCGGAGCGCCGAGAAGTGATGACTCGAGTCTAGAGGGCC
CGTTTAAACCCGCTGATCAGCCTCGACTGTGCCTTCTAGTTGCCAGCCATCTGTTGTTTGCCCCTCCCCC
GTGCCTTCCTTGACCCTGGAAGGTGCCACTCCCACTGTCCTTTCCTAATAAAATGAGGAAATTGCATCGC
ATTGTCTGAGTAGGTGTCATTCTATTCTGGGGGGTGGGGTGGGGCAGGACAGCAAGGGGGAGGATTGGGA
AGACAATAGCAGGCATGCTGGGGATGCGGTGGGCTCTATGGCTTCTGAGGCGGAAAGAACCAGCTGGGGC
TCTAGGGGGTATCCCC
[124 nt withheld, positions 3307-3430]
C
[91 nt withheld, positions 3432-3522]
AGGGTGATGGTTCACGTACCTAGAAGTTCCTATTCCGAAGTTCCTATTCTCTAGAAAGTATAGGAACTTC
CTTGGCCAAAAAGCCTGAACTCACCGCGACGTCTGTCGAGAAGTTTCTGATCGAAAAGTTCGACAGCGTC
TCCGACCTGATGCAGCTCTCGGAGGGCGAAGAATCTCGTGCTTTCAGCTTCGATGTAGGAGGGCGTGGAT
ATGTCCTGCGGGTAAATAGCTGCGCCGATGGTTTCTACAAAGATCGTTATGTTTATCGGCACTTTGCATC
GGCCGCGCTCCCGATTCCGGAAGTGCTTGACATTGGGGAATTCAGCGAGAGCCTGACCTATTGCATCTCC
CGCCGTGCACAGGGTGTCACGTTGCAAGACCTGCCTGAAACCGAACTGCCCGCTGTTCTGCAGCCGGTCG
CGGAGGCCATGGATGCGATCGCTGCGGCCGATCTTAGCCAGACGAGCGGGTTCGGCCCATTCGGACCGCA
AGGAATCGGTCAATACACTACATGGCGTGATTTCATATGCGCGATTGCTGATCCCCATGTGTATCACTGG
CAAACTGTGATGGACGACACCGTCAGTGCGTCCGTCGCGCAGGCTCTCGATGAGCTGATGCTTTGGGCCG
AGGACTGCCCCGAAGTCCGGCACCTCGTGCACGCGGATTTCGGCTCCAACAATGTCCTGACGGACAATGG
CCGCATAACAGCGGTCATTGACTGGAGCGAGGCGATGTTCGGGGATTCCCAATACGAGGTCGCCAACATC
TTCTTCTGGAGGCCGTGGTTGGCTTGTATGGAGCAGCAGACGCGCTACTTCGAGCGGAGGCATCCGGAGC
TTGCAGGATCGCCGCGGCTCCGGGCGTATATGCTCCGCATTGGTCTTGACCAACTCTATCAGAGCTTGGT
TGACGGCAATTTCGATGATGCAGCTTGGGCGCAGGGTCGATGCGACGCAATCGTCCGATCCGGAGCCGGG
ACTGTCGGGCGTACACAAATCGCCCGCAGAAGCGCGGCCGTCTGGACCGATGGCTGTGTAGAAGTACTCG
CCGATAGTGGAAACCGACGCCCCAGCACTCGTCCGAGGGCAAAGGAATAGCACGTACTACGAGATTTCGA
TTCCACCGCCGCCTTCTATGAAAGGTTGGGCTTCGGAATCGTTTTCCGGGACGCCGGCTGGATGATCCTC
CAGCGCGGGGATCTCATGCTGGAGTTCTTCGCCCACCCCAACTTGTTTATTGCAGCTTATAATGGTTACA
AATAAAGCAATAGCATCACAAATTTCACAAATAAAGCATTTTTTTCACTGCATTCTAGTTGTGGTTTGTC
CAAACTCATCAATGTATCTTATCATGTCTGTATACCGTCGACCTCTAGCTAGAGCTTGGCGTAATCATGG
TCATAGCTGTTTCCTGTGTGAAATTGTTATCCGCTCACAATTCCACACAACATACGAGCCGGAAGCATAA
AGTGTAAAGCCTGGGGTGCCTAATGAGTGAGCTAACTCACATTAATTGCGTTGCGCTCACTGCCCGCTTT
CCAGTCGGGAAACCTGTCGTGCCAGCTGCATTAATGAATCGGCCAACGCGCGGGGAGAGGCGGTTTGCGT
ATTGGGCGCTCTTCCGCTTCCTCGCTCACTGACTCGCTGCGCTCGGTCGTTCGGCTGCGGCGAGCGGTAT
CAGCTCACTCAAAGGCGGTAATACGGTTATCCACAGAATCAGGGGATAACGCAGGAAAGAACATGTGAGC
AAAAGGCCAGCAAAAGGCCAGGAACCGTAAAAAGGCCGCGTTGCTGGCGTTTTTCCATAGGCTCCGCCCC
CCTGACGAGCATCACAAAAATCGACGCTCAAGTCAGAGGTGGCGAAACCCGACAGGACTATAAAGATACC
AGGCGTTTCCCCCTGGAAGCTCCCTCGTGCGCTCTCCTGTTCCGACCCTGCCGCTTACCGGATACCTGTC
CGCCTTTCTCCCTTCGGGAAGCGTGGCGCTTTCTCATAGCTCACGCTGTAGGTATCTCAGTTCGGTGTAG
GTCGTTCGCTCCAAGCTGGGCTGTGTGCACGAACCCCCCGTTCAGCCCGACCGCTGCGCCTTATCCGGTA
ACTATCGTCTTGAGTCCAACCCGGTAAGACACGACTTATCGCCACTGGCAGCAGCCACTGGTAACAGGAT
TAGCAGAGCGAGGTATGTAGGCGGTGCTACAGAGTTCTTGAAGTGGTGGCCTAACTACGGCTACACTAGA
AGAACAGTATTTGGTATCTGCGCTCTGCTGAAGCCAGTTACCTTCGGAAAAAGAGTTGGTAGCTCTTGAT
CCGGCAAACAAACCACCGCTGGTAGCGGTGGTTTTTTTGTTTGCAAGCAGCAGATTACGCGCAGAAAAAA
AGGATCTCAAGAAGATCCTTTGATCTTTTCTACGGGGTCTGACGCTCAGTGGAACGAAAACTCACGTTAA
GGGATTTTGGTCATGAGATTATCAAAAAGGATCTTCACCTAGATCCTTTTAAATTAAAAATGAAGTTTTA
AATCAATCTAAAGTATATATGAGTAAACTTGGTCTGACAGTTACCAATGCTTAATCAGTGAGGCACCTAT
CTCAGCGATCTGTCTATTTCGTTCATCCATAGTTGCCTGACTCCCCGTCGTGTAGATAACTACGATACGG
GAGGGCTTACCATCTGGCCCCAGTGCTGCAATGATACCGCGAGACCCACGCTCACCGGCTCCAGATTTAT
CAGCAATAAACCAGCCAGCCGGAAGGGCCGAGCGCAGAAGTGGTCCTGCAACTTTATCCGCCTCCATCCA
GTCTATTAATTGTTGCCGGGAAGCTAGAGTAAGTAGTTCGCCAGTTAATAGTTTGCGCAACGTTGTTGCC
ATTGCTACAGGCATCGTGGTGTCACGCTCGTCGTTTGGTATGGCTTCATTCAGCTCCGGTTCCCAACGAT
CAAGGCGAGTTACATGATCCCCCATGTTGTGCAAAAAAGCGGTTAGCTCCTTCGGTCCTCCGATCGTTGT
CAGAAGTAAGTTGGCCGCAGTGTTATCACTCATGGTTATGGCAGCACTGCATAATTCTCTTACTGTCATG
CCATCCGTAAGATGCTTTTCTGTGACTGGTGAGTACTCAACCAAGTCATTCTGAGAATAGTGTATGCGGC
GACCGAGTTGCTCTTGCCCGGCGTCAATACGGGATAATACCGCGCCACATAGCAGAACTTTAAAAGTGCT
CATCATTGGAAAACGTTCTTCGGGGCGAAAACTCTCAAGGATCTTACCGCTGTTGAGATCCAGTTCGATG
TAACCCACTCGTGCACCCAACTGATCTTCAGCATCTTTTACTTTCACCAGCGTTTCTGGGTGAGCAAAAA
CAGGAAGGCAAAATGCCGCAAAAAAGGGAATAAGGGCGACACGGAAATGTTGAATACTCATACTCTTCCT
TTTTCAATATTATTGAAGCATTTATCAGGGTTATTGTCTCATGAGCGGATACATATTTGAATGTATTTAG
AAAAATAAACAAATAGGGGTTCCGCGCACATTTCCCCGAAAAGTGCCACCTGACGTCGACGGATCGGGAG
ATCTCCCGATCCCCTATGGTGCACTCTCAGTACAATCTGCTCTGATGCCGCATAGTTAAGCCAGTATCTG
CTCCCTGCTTGTGTGTTGGAGGTCGCTGAGTAGTGCGCGAGCAAAATTTAAGCTACAACAAGGCAAGGCT
TGACCGACAATTGCATGAAGAATCTGCTTAGGGTTAGGCGTTTTGCGCTGCTTCGCGATGTACG
Features (pLannotate 1.2.2; 24 found; start..end, strand, type, name):
     18..397     +  enhancer       CMV enhancer: human cytomegalovirus immediate early enhancer
    398..601     +  promoter       CMV promoter: human cytomegalovirus (CMV) immediate early promoter
    603..622     +  promoter       PLtetO-1 promoter (fragment): modified phage lambda PL promoter with tet operator sites (Lutz and Bujard, 1997)
    624..643     +  promoter       PLtetO-1 promoter (fragment): modified phage lambda PL promoter with tet operator sites (Lutz and Bujard, 1997)
    651..684     +  promoter       TRE3GV promoter (fragment): 3rd-generation Tet-responsive promoter that can be activated by binding of Tet-On® 3G, optimized for retroviral and lentiviral vectors
    820..838     +  protein_bind   attB1 (fragment): mutant version of attB; core recombination site for the Gateway® BP reaction BP Clonase™
    846..1811    +  CDS            SFXN1: SFXN1_HUMAN - Experimental evidence at protein level: Swiss-Prot protein existence level 1. Mitochondrial serine transporter that mediates transport of serine into mitochondria, an important step of the one-carbon metabolism pathway (PubMed:30442778). Mitochondrial serine is converted to glycine and formate, which then exits to the cytosol where it is used to generate the charged folates that serve as one-carbon donors (PubMed:30442778). Transports both D-serine and L-serine (PubMed:30442778). Also able to transport other amino-acids, such as alanine (PubMed:30442778). May be indirectly involv
   1816..1840    -  protein_bind   attB2: mutant version of attB; recombination site for the Gateway® BP reaction BP Clonase™
   2028..2987    +  CDS            birA: BIRA_ECOLI - Also known as bioR, dhbB. Experimental evidence at protein level: Swiss-Prot protein existence level 1. Acts both as a biotin--[acetyl-CoA-carboxylase] ligase and a biotin-operon repressor. In the presence of ATP, BirA activates biotin to form the BirA-biotinyl-5'-adenylate (BirA-bio-5'-AMP or holoBirA) complex. HoloBirA can either transfer the biotinyl moiety to the biotin carboxyl carrier protein (BCCP) subunit of acetyl-CoA carboxylase, or bind to the biotin operator site and inhibit transcription of the operon. From Escherichia coli (strain K12).
   3037..3261    +  polyA_signal   bGH poly(A) signal: bovine growth hormone polyadenylation signal
   3265..3286    +  promoter       SV40 promoter (fragment): SV40 enhancer and early promoter
   3307..3540    +  rep_origin     f1 ori (fragment) (sequence partly withheld): f1 bacteriophage origin of replication; arrow indicates direction of (+) strand synthesis
   3545..3592    +  protein_bind   FRT: FLP-mediated recombination occurs in the 8-bp core sequence TCTAGAAA (Turan and Bode, 2011). FLP recombinase from the Saccharomyces cerevisiae 2μ plasmid
   3600..4622    +  CDS            HygR: aminoglycoside phosphotransferase from E. coli; aph(4)-Ia; confers resistance to hygromycin
   4632..4757    +  CDS            ble (fragment): BLE_KLEPN - Experimental evidence at protein level: Swiss-Prot protein existence level 1. Binding protein with a strong affinity to the bleomycin family of antibiotics. Binds to CL990; an antimitotic-antibiotic compound. From Klebsiella pneumoniae.
   4752..4873    +  polyA_signal   SV40 poly(A) signal: SV40 polyadenylation signal
   4946..4962    -  protein_bind   lac operator: The lac repressor binds to the lac operator to inhibit transcription in E. coli. This inhibition can be relieved by adding lactose or isopropyl-β-D-thiogalactopyranoside (IPTG). lac repressor encoded by lacI
   4970..5000    -  promoter       lac promoter: promoter for the E. coli lac operon
   5015..5036    -  protein_bind   CAP binding site: CAP binding activates transcription in the presence of cAMP. E. coli catabolite activator protein
   5049..5141    -  CDS            lacI (fragment): lac repressor; lacI; The lac repressor binds to the lac operator to inhibit transcription in E. coli. This inhibition can be relieved by adding lactose or isopropyl-β-D-thiogalactopyranoside (IPTG).
   5324..5912    -  rep_origin     ori: high-copy-number ColE1/pMB1/pBR322/pUC origin of replication
   6083..6943    -  CDS            AmpR: β-lactamase; bla; confers resistance to ampicillin, carbenicillin, and related antibiotics
   6944..7048    -  promoter       AmpR promoter: bla
   7107..7159    -  misc_feature   bom (fragment): basis of mobility region from pBR322
