[The description below was written by a language model from this plasmid's Addgene catalogue record and pLannotate feature annotations shown in this document.]
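Description:
MAC_C_SFXN1 is a mammalian expression plasmid built on the MAC-tag-C backbone, in which the human SFXN1 open reading frame (sideroflexin-1, a mitochondrial serine transporter feeding one-carbon metabolism) was inserted by Gateway recombination from an hORFeome collection clone. In bacteria it is maintained as a high-copy plasmid through a ColE1/pUC-type origin and selected with ampicillin via the β-lactamase gene. A partial f1 origin and remnants of lac regulatory sequence are also annotated in the backbone.

Expression is driven by the CMV immediate early enhancer and promoter, followed by short matches to tet operator-containing promoters. This suggests a tetracycline-regulatable CMV/TetO arrangement, although the record does not say so explicitly. The SFXN1 coding sequence sits between attB1 and attB2 sites. Downstream of attB2 lies an E. coli BirA-derived biotin ligase coding sequence, and the unit ends with the bGH polyadenylation signal. This layout fits a C-terminal MAC-tag fusion. The associated publication describes the tag as compatible with both affinity purification mass spectrometry and BioID proximity biotinylation. The affinity epitope portion of the tag is not separately annotated in the feature table, and the region between attB2 and birA is unlabelled.

An FRT site sits immediately upstream of a hygromycin resistance gene that has an SV40 polyadenylation signal but no full promoter of its own. This is the usual design for FLP-mediated integration into a host cell line carrying a genomic FRT site, where integration activates hygromycin resistance and yields isogenic stable lines. The construct is intended for mapping the interaction partners and subcellular neighbourhood of SFXN1.
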