Addgene plasmid #111676: MAC_C_SFXN1
Purpose: MAC-tagged gene expression
Depositing lab: Markku Varjosalo. Publication: An AP-MS- and BioID-compatible MAC-tag enables comprehensive mapping of protein interactions and subcellular localizations. Liu X, Salokas K, Tamene F, Jiu Y, Weldatsadik RG, Ohman T, Varjosalo M. Nat Commun. 2018 Mar 22;9(1):1188. doi: 10.1038/s41467-018-03523-2. PubMed 29568061.
Backbone
  Vector backbone: MAC-tag-C
  Backbone manufacturer: Markku Varjosalo, Addgene plasmid #108077
  Vector type: Mammalian Expression
Growth in bacteria
  Bacterial resistance: Ampicillin, 100 μg/mL
  Growth temperature: 37°C
  Growth strain: DH5alpha
  Copy number: High Copy
Gene/Insert
  Gene/Insert name: SFXN1 (alt name: SFXN1)
  Species: H. sapiens (human)
  Entrez Gene: SFXN1 (a.k.a. SLC56A1, TCC)
  Cloning method: Gateway Cloning
Terms and licenses: Academic/Nonprofit Terms; Industry Terms: Not Available to Industry
Depositor comments: CCSB-DFCI hORFeome collection(31009_G02)
How to cite: MAC_C_SFXN1 was a gift from Markku Varjosalo (Addgene plasmid # 111676 ; http://n2t.net/addgene:111676 ; RRID:Addgene_111676)
